>Addgene plasmid #145529 | pGBW-m4046285 | depositor full sequence | sequence record 287706 | Full Sequence
GCGGCCGCTTGCTATATTGAAGTACGGATTAGAAGCCGCCGAGCGGGCGACAGCCCTCCGACGGAAGACT
CTCCTCCGTGCGTCCTCGTCTTCACCGGTCGCGTTCCTGAAACGCAGATGTGCCTCGCGCCGCACTGCTC
CGAACAATAAAGATTCTACAATACTAGCTTTTATGGTTATGAAGAGGAAAAATTGGCAGTAACCTGGCCC
CACAAACCTTCAAATTAACGAATCAAATTAACAACCATAGGATGATAATGCGATTAGTTTTTTAGCCTTA
TTTCTGGGGTAATTAATCAGCGAAGCGATGATTTTTGATCTATTAACAGATATATAAATGGAAAAGCTGC
ATAACCACTTTAACTAATACTTTCAACATTTTCAGTTTGTATTACTTCTTATTCAAATGTCATAAAAGTA
TCAACAAAAAATTGTTAATATACCTCTATACTTTAACGTCAAGGAGAAAAAACTATAATGGGTTTTAGAA
AAATGGCATTCCCATCTGGTAAAGTTGAGGGTTGTATGGTACAAGTAACTTGTGGTACAACTACACTTAA
CGGTCTTTGGCTTGATGACGTAGTTTACTGTCCAAGACATGTGATCTGCACCTCTGAAGACATGCTTAAC
CCTAATTATGAAGATTTACTCATTCGTAAGTCTAATCATAATTTCTTGGTACAGGCTGGTAATGTTCAAC
TCAGGGTTATTGGACATTCTATGCAAAATTGTGTACTTAAGCTTAAGGTTGATACAGCCAATCCTAAGAC
ACCTAAGTATAAGTTTGTTCGCATTCAACCAGGACAGACTTTTTCAGTGTTAGCTTGTTACAATGGTTCA
CCATCTGGTGTTTACCAATGTGCTATGAGGCCCAATTTCACTATTAAGGGTTCATTCCTTAATGGTTCAT
GTGGTAGTGTTGGTTTTAACATAGATTATGACTGTGTCTCTTTTTGTTACATGCACCATATGGAATTACC
AACTGGAGTTCATGCTGGCACAGACTTAGAAGGTAACTTTTATGGACCTTTTGTTGACAGGCAAACAGCA
CAAGCAGCTGGTACGGACACAACTATTACAGTTAATGTTTTAGCTTGGTTGTACGCTGCTGTTATAAATG
GAGACAGGTGGTTTCTCAATCGATTTACCACAACTCTTAATGACTTTAACCTTGTGGCTATGAAGTACAA
TTATGAACCTCTAACACAAGACCATGTTGACATACTAGGACCTCTTTCTGCTCAAACTGGAATTGCCGTT
TTAGATATGTGTGCTTCATTAAAAGAATTACTGCAAAATGGTATGAATGGACGTACCATATTGGGTAGTG
CTTTATTAGAAGATGAATTTACACCTTTTGATGTTGTTAGACAATGCTCAGGTGTTACTTTCCTCGTGCC
GAGAGGTTCTCACCATCATCACCATCATTAAACAGGCCCCTTTTCCTTTGTCGATATCATGTAATTAGTT
ATGTCACGCTTACATTCACGCCCTCCTCCCACATCCGCTCTAACCGAAAAGGAAGGAGTTAGACAACCTG
AAGTCTAGGTCCCTATTTATTTTTTTTAATAGTTATGTTAGTATTAAGAACGTTATTTATATTTCAAATT
TTTCTTTTTTTTCTGTACAAAGCGGCCGCCGAACCACTAGTGCACTGCAGTACACGGTTTCCTTGAAATT
TTTTTGATTCGGTAATCTCCGAACAGAAGGAAGAACGAAGGAAGGAGCACAGACTTAGATTGGTATATAT
ACGCATATGTAGTGTTGAAGAAACATGAAATTGCCCAGTATTCTTAACCCAACTGCACAGAACAAAAACG
TGCAGGAAACGAAGATAAATCATGTCGAAAGCTACATATAAGGAACGTGCTGCTACTCATCCTAGTCCTG
TTGCTGCCAAGCTATTTAATATCATGCACGAAAAGCAAACAAACTTGTGTGCTTCATTGGATGTTCGTAC
CACCAAGGAATTACTGGAGTTAGTTGAAGCATTAGGTCCCAAAATTTGTTTACTAAAAACACATGTGGAT
ATCTTGACTGATTTTTCCATGGAGGGCACAGTTAAGCCGCTAAAGGCATTATCCGCCAAGTACAATTTTT
TACTCTTCGAGGACAGAAAATTTGCTGACATTGGTAATACAGTCAAATTGCAGTACTCTGCGGGTGTATA
CAGAATAGCAGAATGGGCAGACATTACGAATGCACACGGTGTGGTGGGCCCAGGTATTGTTAGCGGTTTG
AAGCAGGCGGCAGAAGAAGTAACAAAGGAACCTAGAGGCCTTTTGATGTTAGCAGAATTGTCATGCAAGG
GCTCCCTATCTACTGGAGAATATACTAAGGGTACTGTTGACATTGCGAAGAGCGACAAAGATTTTGTTAT
CGGCTTTATTGCTCAAAGAGACATGGGTGGAAGAGATGAAGGTTACGATTGGTTGATTATGACACCCGGT
GTGGGTTTAGATGACAAGGGAGATGCATTGGGTCAACAGTATAGAACCGTGGATGATGTGGTTTCTACAG
GATCTGACATTATTATTGTTGGAAGAGGACTATTTGCAAAGGGAAGGGATGCTAAGGTAGAGGGTGAACG
TTACAGAAAAGCAGGCTGGGAAGCATATTTGAGAAGATGCGGCCAGCAAAACTAAAAAACTGTATTATAA
GTAAATGCATGTATACTAAACTCACAAATTAGAGCTTCAATTTAATTATATCAGTTATTACCCGAGTAAC
GAAGCATCTGTGCTTCATTTTGTAGAACAAAAATGCAACGCGAGAGCGCTAATTTTTCAAACAAAGAATC
TGAGCTGCATTTTTACAGAACAGAAATGCAACGCGAAAGCGCTATTTTACCAACGAAGAATCTGTGCTTC
ATTTTTGTAAAACAAAAATGCAACGCGAGAGCGCTAATTTTTCAAACAAAGAATCTGAGCTGCATTTTTA
CAGAACAGAAATGCAACGCGAGAGCGCTATTTTACCAACAAAGAATCTATACTTCTTTTTTGTTCTACAA
AAATGCATCCCGAGAGCGCTATTTTTCTAACAAAGCATCTTAGATTACTTTTTTTCTCCTTTGTGCGCTC
TATAATGCAGTCTCTTGATAACTTTTTGCACTGTAGGTCCGTTAAGGTTAGAAGAAGGCTACTTTGGTGT
CTATTTTCTCTTCCATAAAAAAAGCCTGACTCCACTTCCCGCGTTTACTGATTACTAGCGAAGCTGCGGG
TGCATTTTTTCAAGATAAAGGCATCCCCGATTATATTCTATACCGATGTGGATTGCGCATACTTTGTGAA
CAGAAAGTGATAGCGTTGATGATTCTTCATTGGTCAGAAAATTATGAACGGTTTCTTCTATTTTGTCTCT
ATATACTACGTATAGGAAATGTTTACATTTTCGTATTGTTTTCGATTCACTCTATGAATAGTTCTTACTA
CAATTTTTTTGTCTAAAGAGTAATACTAGAGATAAACATAAAAAATGTAGAGGTCGAGTTTAGATGCAAG
TTCAAGGAGCGAAAGGTGGATGGGTAGGTTATATAGGGATATAGCACAGAGATATATAGCAAAGAGATAC
TTTTGAGCAATGTTTGTGGAAGCGGTATTCGCAATATTTTAGTAGCTCGTTACAGTCCGGTGCGTTTTTG
GTTTTTTGAAAGTGCGTCATCAGAGCGCTTTTGGTTTTCAAAAGCGCTCTGAAGTTCCTATACTTTCTAG
CTAGAGAATAGGAACTTCCCGAGCGGCCGCGTGTTACAAGCTTGACTCCAGCGTAACTGGACTGCAATCA
ACTCACTGGCTCACCTTCACGGGTGGGCCTTTCTTCGGTAGAAAATCAAAGGATCTTCTTGAGATCCTTT
TTTTCTGCGCGTAATCTGCTGCTTGCAAACAAAAAAACCACCGCTACCAGCGGTGGTTTGTTTGCCGGAT
CAAGAGCTACCAACTCTTTTTCCGAGGTAACTGGCTTCAGCAGAGCGCAGATACCAAATACTGTTCTTCT
AGTGTAGCCGTAGTTAGGCCACCACTTCAAGAACTCTGTAGCACCGCCTACATACCTCGCTCTGCTAATC
CTGTTACCAGTGGCTGCTGCCAGTGGCGATAAGTCGTGTCTTACCGGGTTGGACTCAAGACGATAGTTAC
CGGATAAGGCGCAGCGGTCGGGCTGAACGGGGGGTTCGTGCACACAGCCCAGCTTGGAGCGAACGACCTA
CACCGAACTGAGATACCTACAGCGTGAGCTATGAGAAAGCGCCACGCTTCCCGAAGGGAGAAAGGCGGAC
AGGTATCCGGTAAGCGGCAGGGTCGGAACAGGAGAGCGCACGAGGGAGCTTCCAGGGGTAAACGCCTGGT
ATCTTTATAGTCCTGTCGGGTTTCGCCACCTCTGACTTGAGCATCGATTTTTGTGATGCTCGTCAGGGGG
GCGGAGCCTATGGAAAAACGCCAGCAACGCAGAAAGGCCCACCCGAAGGTGAGCCAGGTGATTACATTTG
GGCCCTCATCAGAGGTTTTCACCGTCATCACCGAAACGCGCGAGGCAGCTGCGGTAAAGCTCATCAGCGT
GGTCGTGAAGCGATTCACAGATGTCTGCCTGTTCATCCGCGTCCAGCTCGTTGAGTTTCTCCAGAAGCGT
TAATGTCTGGCTTCTGATAAAGCGGGCCATGTTAAGGGCGGTTTTTTCCTGTTTGGTCACTTACCAATGC
TTAATCAGTGAGGCACCTATCTCAGCGATCTGTCTATTTCGTTCATCCATAGTTGCCTGACTCCCCGTCG
TGTAGATAACTACGATGCGGGAGGGCTTACCATCTGGCCCCAGTGCTGCAATGATACCGCGAGACCCACG
CTCACCGGCTCCAGATTTATCAGCAATAAACCAGCCAGCCGGGAGGGCCGAGCGCAGAAGTGATCCTGCA
ACTTTATCCGCCTCCATCCAGTCTATTAATTGTTGCCGGGAAGCTAGAGTAAGTAGTTCGCCAGTTAATA
GTTTGCGCAACGTTGTTGCCATTGCTACAGGCATCGTGGTGTCACGCTCGTCGTTTGGTATGGCTTCATT
CAGCTCCGGTTCCCAACGATCAAGGCGAGTTACATGATCCCCCATGTTGTGCAAAAAAGCGGTTAGCTCC
TTCGGTCCTCCGATCGTTGCCAGAAGTAAGTTGGCCGCAGTGTTATCACTCATGGTTATGGCAGCACTGC
ATAATTCTCTTACTGTCATGCCATCCGTGAGATGCTTTTCTGTGACTGGTGAGTACTCAACCAAGTCATT
CTGAGAATAGTGTATGCGGCGACCGAGTTGCTCTTGCCCGGCGTCAATACGGGATAATACCGCGCCACAT
AGCAGAACTTTAAAAGTGCTCATCATTGGAAAACGTTCTTCGGGGCGTAAACTCTCAAGGATCTTACCGC
TGTTGAGATCCAGTTCGATGTAACCCACTCGTGCACCCAACTGATCTTCAGCATCTTTTACTTTCACCAG
CGTTTCTGGGTGAGCAAAAACAGGAAGGCAAAATGCCGCAAAAAAGGGAATAAGGGCGACACGGAAATGT
TGAATACTCATTTTAGCTTCCTTAGCTCCTGAAAATCTCGATAACTCAAAAAATACGCCCGGTAGTGATC
TTATTTCATTATGGTGAAAGTTGGAACCTCTTACGTGCCGATCAAGTCAAAAGCCTCCGGTCGGAGGCTT
TTGACTTTCTGCTATGGAGGTCAGGTATGATTTAAATGGTCAGTTAGA
Features (pLannotate 1.2.2; 13 found; start..end, strand, type, name):
     25..466     +  promoter       GAL1 promoter: S. cerevisiae GAL1; inducible promoter, regulated by Gal4
    481..1392    +  CDS            R1A_SARS2 (fragment): Experimental evidence at protein level: Swiss-Prot protein existence level 1. [Non-structural protein 10]: Plays a pivotal role in viral transcription by stimulating both nsp14 3'-5' exoribonuclease and nsp16 2'-O-methyltransferase activities. Therefore plays an essential role in viral mRNAs cap methylation. From Severe acute respiratory syndrome coronavirus 2 (2019-nCoV) (SARS-CoV-2).
   1457..1629    +  terminator     CYC1 terminator (fragment): S. cerevisiae CYC1; transcription terminator for CYC1
   1665..1841    +  promoter       URA3 promoter (fragment): S. cerevisiae URA3
   1842..2645    +  CDS            URA3: orotidine-5'-phosphate decarboxylase, required for uracil biosynthesis; S. cerevisiae URA3; yeast auxotrophic marker, counterselectable with 5-fluoroorotic acid (5-FOA)
   2728..3710    -  rep_origin     2μ ori: yeast 2μ plasmid origin of replication
   3788..3817    +  terminator     T3Te terminator: phage T3 early transcription terminator
   3839..4426    +  rep_origin     ori: high-copy-number ColE1/pMB1/pBR322/pUC origin of replication
   4438..4465    -  terminator     T7Te terminator: phage T7 early transcription terminator
   4489..4680    -  CDS            rop: Rop protein, which maintains plasmids at low copy number; rop
   4681..5541    -  CDS            AmpR: β-lactamase; bla; confers resistance to ampicillin, carbenicillin, and related antibiotics
   5542..5644    -  promoter       cat promoter: promoter of the E. coli cat gene encoding chloramphenicol acetyltransferase
   5645..5676    -  terminator     tonB terminator: bidirectional E. coli tonB-P14 transcription terminator
