[The description below was written by a language model from this plasmid's Addgene catalogue record and pLannotate feature annotations shown in this document.]
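Description:
pGBW-m4046285 is a yeast episomal expression plasmid of about 5.7 kb, built to produce the SARS-CoV-2 3C-like proteinase (the main protease, a mature cleavage product of the ORF1ab polyprotein) in Saccharomyces cerevisiae. It is a shuttle vector. In E. coli it replicates from a high-copy ColE1/pUC-type origin and is selected with ampicillin through a β-lactamase gene that the annotation places downstream of a cat promoter. A short rop-like segment is annotated next to AmpR, although the record lists the plasmid as high copy. Phage T3 and T7 early terminators and a tonB terminator flank the bacterial modules, presumably to insulate them from read-through transcription. In yeast, the 2μ origin supports multicopy episomal maintenance. The URA3 marker allows selection in ura3 strains on medium lacking uracil, and counterselection with 5-FOA.

The expression cassette consists of the GAL1 promoter, the roughly 0.9 kb wild-type protease coding sequence and a CYC1 terminator fragment. GAL1 is Gal4-regulated and galactose-inducible, so expression of the protease can be held off until induction. The insert was made by gene synthesis, and the listing of budding yeast alongside the virus as species may reflect codon adaptation, though this is not stated explicitly. The automated annotation identifies the coding region only as a fragment of the SARS-CoV-2 replicase polyprotein 1a, and its accompanying text about nsp10 is generic to that database entry rather than specific to this insert. According to the catalogue, the backbone adds a C-terminal thrombin-cleavable 6xHis tag, which is not separately annotated in the feature table. The tag would allow metal-affinity purification followed by tag removal. The plasmid suits inducible production of the protease in yeast.
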