Addgene plasmid #145529: pGBW-m4046285
Purpose: Yeast Expression plasmid for SARS-CoV-2 3C-like proteinase
Depositing lab: Ginkgo Bioworks & Benjie Chen. Depositing organization: Ginkgo Bioworks.
Backbone
  Vector backbone: AmpR; 2u URA3
  Backbone size w/o insert (bp): 4078
  Vector type: Yeast Expression
  Selectable markers: URA3
Growth in bacteria
  Bacterial resistance: Ampicillin, 100 μg/mL
  Growth temperature: 37°C
  Growth strain: DH5alpha
  Copy number: High Copy
Gene/Insert
  Gene/Insert name: SARS-CoV-2 3C-like proteinase
  Species: S. cerevisiae (budding yeast); Severe acute respiratory syndrome coronavirus 2
  Insert size (bp): 911
  Mutation: wt
  Entrez Gene: ORF1ab (a.k.a. GU280_gp01)
  Promoter: pGAL1
  Tag / fusion protein: Cleavable thrombin;6xHIS (C terminal on backbone)
  Cloning method: Unknown
Resource information
  A portion of this plasmid was derived from a plasmid made by: GinkgoBioworks
Depositor comments: NCBI Reference Sequence: YP_009725301.1Created by gene synthesis with Not1 site.
How to cite: pGBW-m4046285 was a gift from Ginkgo Bioworks & Benjie Chen (Addgene plasmid # 145529 ; http://n2t.net/addgene:145529 ; RRID:Addgene_145529)
